>Addgene plasmid #57952 | mOrange2-CytERM-N-17 | addgene full sequence | sequence record 215282 | Addgene NGS Result
TAATAGTAATCAATTACGGGGTCATTAGTTCATAGCCCATATATGGAGTTCCGCGTTACATAACTTACGG
TAAATGGCCCGCCTGGCTGACCGCCCAACGACCCCCGCCCATTGACGTCAATAATGACGTATGTTCCCAT
AGTAACGCCAATAGGGACTTTCCATTGACGTCAATGGGTGGAGTATTTACGGTAAACTGCCCACTTGGCA
GTACATCAAGTGTATCATATGCCAAGTACGCCCCCTATTGACGTCAATGACGGTAAATGGCCCGCCTGGC
ATTATGCCCAGTACATGACCTTATGGGACTTTCCTACTTGGCAGTACATCTACGTATTAGTCATCGCTAT
TACCATGGTGATGCGGTTTTGGCAGTACATCAATGGGCGTGGATAGCGGTTTGACTCACGGGGATTTCCA
AGTCTCCACCCCATTGACGTCAATGGGAGTTTGTTTTGGCACCAAAATCAACGGGACTTTCCAAAATGTC
GTAACAACTCCGCCCCATTGACGCAAATGGGCGGTAGGCGTGTACGGTGGGAGGTCTATATAAGCAGAGC
TGGTTTAGTGAACCGTCAGATCCGCTAGCGCTACCGGACTCAGATCTGGTACCCCTTGCAGCTTCCAGTT
GTCAGGAAGAGAAGGCTCCCATGGATCCTGTGGTGGTGCTGGGGCTCTGTCTCTCCTGTTTGCTTCTCCT
TTCACTCTGGAAACAGAGCTATGGGGGAGGGAAGCTTCGAATTCTGCAGTCGACGGTACCGCGGGCCCGG
GATCCACCGGTCGCCACCATGGTGAGCAAGGGCGAGGAGAATAACATGGCCATCATCAAGGAGTTCATGC
GCTTCAAGGTGCGCATGGAGGGCTCCGTGAACGGCCACGAGTTCGAGATCGAGGGCGAGGGCGAGGGCCG
CCCCTACGAGGGCTTTCAGACCGCTAAGCTGAAGGTGACCAAGGGTGGCCCCCTGCCCTTCGCCTGGGAC
ATCCTGTCCCCTCATTTCACCTACGGCTCCAAGGCCTACGTGAAGCACCCCGCCGACATCCCCGACTACT
TCAAGCTGTCCTTCCCCGAGGGCTTCAAGTGGGAGCGCGTGATGAACTACGAGGACGGCGGCGTGGTGAC
CGTGACCCAGGACTCCTCCCTGCAGGACGGCGAGTTCATCTACAAGGTGAAGCTGCGCGGCACCAACTTC
CCCTCCGACGGCCCCGTGATGCAGAAGAAGACCATGGGCTGGGAGGCCTCCTCCGAGCGGATGTACCCCG
AGGACGGTGCCCTGAAGGGCAAGATCAAGATGAGGCTGAAGCTGAAGGACGGCGGCCACTACACCTCCGA
GGTCAAGACCACCTACAAGGCCAAGAAGCCCGTGCAGCTGCCCGGCGCCTACATCGTCGACATCAAGTTG
GACATCACCTCCCACAACGAGGACTACACCATCGTGGAACAGTACGAACGCGCCGAGGGCCGCCACTCCA
CCGGCGGCATGGACGAGCTGTACAAGTAAGCGGCCGCGACTCTAGATCATAATCAGCCATACCACATTTG
TAGAGGTTTTACTTGCTTTAAAAAACCTCCCACACCTCCCCCTGAACCTGAAACATAAAATGAATGCAAT
TGTTGTTGTTAACTTGTTTATTGCAGCTTATAATGGTTACAAATAAAGCAATAGCATCACAAATTTCACA
AATAAAGCATTTTTTTCACTGCATTCTAGTTGTGGTTTGTCCAAACTCATCAATGTATCTTAAGGCGTAA
ATTGTAAGCGTTAATATTTTGTTAAAATTCGCGTTAAATTTTTGTTAAATCAGCTCATTTTTTAACCAAT
AGGCCGAAATCGGCAAAATCCCTTATAAATCAAAAGAATAGACCGAGATAGGGT
[37 nt withheld, positions 1875-1911]
AAAGAACGTGGACTCCAACGTCAAAGG
[49 nt withheld, positions 1939-1987]
T
[91 nt withheld, positions 1989-2079]
G
[124 nt withheld, positions 2081-2204]
CAGGTGGCACTTTTCGGGGAAATGTGCGCGGAACCCCTATTTGTTTATTTTTCTAAATACATTCAAATAT
GTATCCGCTCATGAGACAATAACCCTGATAAATGCTTCAATAATATTGAAAAAGGAAGAGTCCTGAGGCG
GAAAGAACCAGCTGTGGAATGTGTGTCAGTTAGGGTGTGGAAAGTCCCCAGGCTCCCCAGCAGGCAGAAG
TATGCAAAGCATGCATCTCAATTAGTCAGCAACCAGGTGTGGAAAGTCCCCAGGCTCCCCAGCAGGCAGA
AGTATGCAAAGCATGCATCTCAATTAGTCAGCAACCATAGTCCCGCCCCTAACTCCGCCCATCCCGCCCC
TAACTCCGCCCAGTTCCGCCCATTCTCCGCCCCATGGCTGACTAATTTTTTTTATTTATGCAGAGGCCGA
GGCCGCCTCGGCCTCTGAGCTATTCCAGAAGTAGTGAGGAGGCTTTTTTGGAGGCCTAGGCTTTTGCAAA
GATCGATCAAGAGACAGGATGAGGATCGTTTCGCATGATTGAACAAGATGGATTGCACGCAGGTTCTCCG
GCCGCTTGGGTGGAGAGGCTATTCGGCTATGACTGGGCACAACAGACAATCGGCTGCTCTGATGCCGCCG
TGTTCCGGCTGTCAGCGCAGGGGCGCCCGGTTCTTTTTGTCAAGACCGACCTGTCCGGTGCCCTGAATGA
ACTGCAAGACGAGGCAGCGCGGCTATCGTGGCTGGCCACGACGGGCGTTCCTTGCGCAGCTGTGCTCGAC
GTTGTCACTGAAGCGGGAAGGGACTGGCTGCTATTGGGCGAAGTGCCGGGGCAGGATCTCCTGTCATCTC
ACCTTGCTCCTGCCGAGAAAGTATCCATCATGGCTGATGCAATGCGGCGGCTGCATACGCTTGATCCGGC
TACCTGCCCATTCGACCACCAAGCGAAACATCGCATCGAGCGAGCACGTACTCGGATGGAAGCCGGTCTT
GTCGATCAGGATGATCTGGACGAAGAGCATCAGGGGCTCGCGCCAGCCGAACTGTTCGCCAGGCTCAAGG
CGAGCATGCCCGACGGCGAGGATCTCGTCGTGACCCATGGCGATGCCTGCTTGCCGAATATCATGGTGGA
AAATGGCCGCTTTTCTGGATTCATCGACTGTGGCCGGCTGGGTGTGGCGGACCGCTATCAGGACATAGCG
TTGGCTACCCGTGATATTGCTGAAGAGCTTGGCGGCGAATGGGCTGACCGCTTCCTCGTGCTTTACGGTA
TCGCCGCTCCCGATTCGCAGCGCATCGCCTTCTATCGCCTTCTTGACGAGTTCTTCTGAGCGGGACTCTG
GGGTTCGAAATGACCGACCAAGCGACGCCCAACCTGCCATCACGAGATTTCGATTCCACCGCCGCCTTCT
ATGAAAGGTTGGGCTTCGGAATCGTTTTCCGGGACGCCGGCTGGATGATCCTCCAGCGCGGGGATCTCAT
GCTGGAGTTCTTCGCCCACCCTAGGGGGAGGCTAACTGAAACACGGAAGGAGACAATACCGGAAGGAACC
CGCGCTATGACGGCAATAAAAAGACAGAATAAAACGCACGGTGTTGGGTCGTTTGTTCATAAACGCGGGG
TTCGGTCCCAGGGCTGGCACTCTGTCGATACCCCACCGAGACCCCATTGGGGCCAATACGCCCGCGTTTC
TTCCTTTTCCCCACCCCACCCCCCAAGTTCGGGTGAAGGCCCAGGGCTCGCAGCCAACGTCGGGGCGGCA
GGCCCTGCCATAGCCTCAGGTTACTCATATATACTTTAGATTGATTTAAAACTTCATTTTTAATTTAAAA
GGATCTAGGTGAAGATCCTTTTTGATAATCTCATGACCAAAATCCCTTAACGTGAGTTTTCGTTCCACTG
AGCGTCAGACCCCGTAGAAAAGATCAAAGGATCTTCTTGAGATCCTTTTTTTCTGCGCGTAATCTGCTGC
TTGCAAACAAAAAAACCACCGCTACCAGCGGTGGTTTGTTTGCCGGATCAAGAGCTACCAACTCTTTTTC
CGAAGGTAACTGGCTTCAGCAGAGCGCAGATACCAAATACTGTTCTTCTAGTGTAGCCGTAGTTAGGCCA
CCACTTCAAGAACTCTGTAGCACCGCCTACATACCTCGCTCTGCTAATCCTGTTACCAGTGGCTGCTGCC
AGTGGCGATAAGTCGTGTCTTACCGGGTTGGACTCAAGACGATAGTTACCGGATAAGGCGCAGCGGTCGG
GCTGAACGGGGGGTTCGTGCACACAGCCCAGCTTGGAGCGAACGACCTACACCGAACTGAGATACCTACA
GCGTGAGCTATGAGAAAGCGCCACGCTTCCCGAAGGGAGAAAGGCGGACAGGTATCCGGTAAGCGGCAGG
GTCGGAACAGGAGAGCGCACGAGGGAGCTTCCAGGGGGAAACGCCTGGTATCTTTATAGTCCTGTCGGGT
TTCGCCACCTCTGACTTGAGCGTCGATTTTTGTGATGCTCGTCAGGGGGGCGGAGCCTATGGAAAAACGC
CAGCAACGCGGCCTTTTTACGGTTCCTGGCCTTTTGCTGGCCTTTTGCTCACATGTTCTTTCCTGCGTTA
TCCCCTGATTCTGTGGATAACCGTATTACCGCCATGCATTAGTTAT
Features (pLannotate 1.2.2; 16 found; start..end, strand, type, name):
     54..357     +  enhancer       CMV enhancer: human cytomegalovirus immediate early enhancer
    358..561     +  promoter       CMV promoter: human cytomegalovirus (CMV) immediate early promoter
    584..607     +  misc_feature   MCS (fragment): multiple cloning site
    651..737     +  CDS            CYP2C1 (fragment): CP2C1_RABIT - Experimental evidence at protein level: Swiss-Prot protein existence level 1. Cytochromes P450 are a group of heme-thiolate monooxygenases. In liver microsomes, this enzyme is involved in an NADPH-dependent electron transport pathway. It oxidizes a variety of structurally unrelated compounds, including steroids, fatty acids, and xenobiotics. From Oryctolagus cuniculus (Rabbit).
    732..775     +  misc_feature   MCS (fragment): multiple cloning site
    789..1496    +  CDS            mOrange2: mOrange2 is a basic (constitutively fluorescent) orange fluorescent protein published in 2008, derived from Discosoma sp.. It has high acid sensitivity.
   1515..1598    +  CDS            large T antigen (fragment): large T antigen from SV40 (simian virus 40)
   1621..1742    +  polyA_signal   SV40 poly(A) signal: SV40 polyadenylation signal
   1776..2204    -  rep_origin     f1 ori (sequence partly withheld): f1 bacteriophage origin of replication; arrow indicates direction of (+) strand synthesis
   2231..2335    +  promoter       AmpR promoter: bla
   2337..2694    +  promoter       SV40 promoter: SV40 enhancer and early promoter
   2729..3523    +  CDS            NeoR/KanR: aminoglycoside phosphotransferase from Tn5; aph(3')-II (or nptII); confers resistance to neomycin, kanamycin, and G418 (Geneticin®)
   3544..3696    +  CDS            ble (fragment): BLE_KLEPN - Experimental evidence at protein level: Swiss-Prot protein existence level 1. Binding protein with a strong affinity to the bleomycin family of antibiotics. Binds to CL990; an antimitotic-antibiotic compound. From Klebsiella pneumoniae.
   3755..3802    +  polyA_signal   HSV TK poly(A) signal: herpes simplex virus thymidine kinase polyadenylation signal (Cole and Stacy, 1985)
   3893..3909    -  polyA_signal   bGH poly(A) signal (fragment): bovine growth hormone polyadenylation signal
   4131..4719    +  rep_origin     ori: high-copy-number ColE1/pMB1/pBR322/pUC origin of replication
