[The description below was written by a language model from this plasmid's Addgene catalogue record and pLannotate feature annotations shown in this document.]
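Description:
mOrange2-CytERM-N-17 is a mammalian expression plasmid built on the mOrange2-N1 backbone, designed to label the endoplasmic reticulum with an orange fluorescent protein. It is maintained in E. coli at high copy through a ColE1/pUC-type origin and also carries an f1 phage origin. A single NeoR/KanR (Tn5 aminoglycoside phosphotransferase) gene serves both hosts. The bacterial AmpR (bla) promoter drives it for kanamycin selection, and the adjacent SV40 enhancer/early promoter drives it in mammalian cells for G418 selection of stable transfectants. This cassette is terminated by the HSV TK polyadenylation signal. The short large T antigen, ble and bGH poly(A) fragments picked up by the annotation appear to be backbone remnants rather than functional parts.

The payload is driven by the human CMV immediate early enhancer and promoter. It consists of the first 29 amino acids of a cytochrome P450, which the annotation matches to rabbit CYP2C1. The record notes that this segment carries V8G and H24Y substitutions. The segment sits between multiple cloning site remnants and is fused in frame, through a short linker region, to the N-terminus of mOrange2, so the fluorescent protein lies at the C-terminal end of the fusion. An SV40 poly(A) signal follows the coding sequence. The N-terminal portion of microsomal P450 enzymes generally acts as an ER membrane anchor, which is consistent with the stated ER localization. mOrange2 is a Discosoma-derived orange fluorescent protein, with listed excitation and emission at 549 and 565 nm. The construct is typically used as an ER marker for live- or fixed-cell fluorescence microscopy, including multicolour imaging alongside spectrally distinct markers.
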