Addgene plasmid #57952: mOrange2-CytERM-N-17
Purpose: Localization: Endoplasmic Reticulum, Excitation: 549, Emission: 565
Depositing lab: Michael Davidson. Depositing organization: Florida State University, Tallahassee.
Backbone
  Vector backbone: mOrange2-N1
  Backbone size w/o insert (bp): 4750
  Vector type: Mammalian Expression
  Selectable markers: Neomycin (select with G418)
Growth in bacteria
  Bacterial resistance: Kanamycin, 50 μg/mL
  Growth temperature: 37°C
  Growth strain: DH5alpha
  Copy number: High Copy
Gene/Insert
  Gene/Insert name: CytERM (AA1-29) (alt names: Cytochrome p450; NM_001171120.1)
  Mutation: Only first 29 AA of CytERM with mutations V8G, H24Y present in this plasmid
  Promoter: CMV
  Tag / fusion protein: mOrange2 (C terminal on backbone)
  Cloning method: Unknown
  Sequencing primers: 5′ CMV-F; 3′ SV40pA-R
Terms and licenses: Academic/Nonprofit Terms; Industry Terms: Not Available to Industry
Depositor comments: Cytochrome p450 . Excitation = 549; Emission = 565
How to cite: mOrange2-CytERM-N-17 was a gift from Michael Davidson (Addgene plasmid # 57952 ; http://n2t.net/addgene:57952 ; RRID:Addgene_57952)
