>Addgene plasmid #57952 | mOrange2-CytERM-N-17 | depositor partial sequence | sequence record 89100 | insert sequence
AGAGCTGTTTAGTGACGTCAGATCCGCTAGCGCTACGGACTCAGATCTGGTACCCTGCAGCTTCCAGTGT
CAGGAAGAGAAGGCTCCCATGGATCCTGTGGTGGTGCTGGGGCTCTGTCTCTCCTGTTTGCTTCTCCTTT
CACTCTGGAAACAGAGCTATGGGGGAGGGAAGCTTCGAATTCTGCAGTCGACGGTACCGCGGGCCCGGGA
TCCACCGGTCGCCACCATGGTGAGCAAGGGCGAGGAGAATAACATGGCCATCATCAAGGAGTTCATGCGC
TTCAAGGTGCGCATGGAGGGCTCCGTGAACGGCCACGAGTTCGAGATCGAGGGCGAGGGCGAGGGCCGCC
CCTACGAGGGCTTTCAGACCGCTAAGCTGAAGGTGACCAAGGGTGGCCCCCTGCCCTTCGCCTGGGACAT
CCTGTCCCCTCATTTCACCTACGGCTCCAAGGCCTACGTGAAGCACCCCGCCGACATCCCCGACTACTTC
AAGCTGTCCTTCCCCGAGGGCTTCAAGTGGGAGCGCGTGATGAACTACGAGGACGGCGGCGTGGTGACCG
TGACCCAGGACTCCTCCCTGCAGGACGGCGAGTTCATCTACAAGGTGAAGCTGCGCGGCACCAACTTCCC
CTCCGACGGCCCCGTGATGCAGAAGAAGACCATGGGCTGGGAGGCCTCCTCCGAGCGGATGTACCCCGAG
GACGGTGCCCTGAAGGGCAAGATCAAGATGAGGCTGAAGCTGAAGGACGGCGGCCACTACACCTCCGAGG
TCAAGACCACCTACAAGGCCAAGAAGCCCGTGCAGCTGCCCGGCGCCTACATCGTCGACATCAAGTTGGA
CATCACCTCCCACAACGAGGACTACACCATCGTGGAACAGTACGAACGCGCCGAGGGCCGCCACTCCACC
GGCGGCATGGACGAGCTGTACAAGTAAGCGGCCGCGACTCTAGATCATAATCAGCCATACCACATTTGTA
GAGGTTTTACTTGCTTTAAAAAACCTCCCACACCTCCCCTGAACTGAAACATAAAATGAATGCATGTGTG
TACTGTTATTGCAGC
